>Addgene plasmid #74949 | pCIG1_UL136_23kDa_Myc | depositor full sequence | sequence record 218062 | pCIG1_UL136_23kDa_Myc sequence 7980 bps
ACGCGTGTAGTCTTATGCAATACTCTTGTAGTCTTGCAACATGGTAACGATGAGTTAGCAACATGCCTTA
CAAGGAGAGAAAAAGCACCGTGCATGCCGATTGGTGGAAGTAAGGTGGTACGATCGTGCCTTATTAGGAA
GGCAACAGACGGGTCTGACATGGATTGGACGAACCACTGAATTGCCGCATTGCAGAGATATTGTATTTAA
GTGCCTAGCTCGATACAATAAACGGGTCTCTCTGGTTAGACCAGATCTGAGCCTGGGAGCTCTCTGGCTA
ACTAGGGAACCCACTGCTTAAGCCTCAATAAAGCTTGCCTTGAGTGCTTCAAGTAGTGTGTGCCCGTCTG
TTGTGTGACTCTGGTAACTAGAGATCCCTCAGACCCTTTTAGTCAGTGTGGAAAATCTCTAGCAGTGGCG
CCCGAACAGGGACCTGAAAGCGAAAGGGAAACCAGAGCTCTCTCGACGCAGGACTCGGCTTGCTGAAGCG
CGCACGGCAAGAGGCGAGGGGCGGCGACTGGTGAGTACGCCAAAAATTTTGACTAGCGGAGGCTAGAAGG
AGAGAGATGGGTGCGAGAGCGTCAGTATTAAGCGGGGGAGAATTAGATCGCGATGGGAAAAAATTCGGTT
AAGGCCAGGGGGAAAGAAAAAATATAAATTAAAACATATAGTATGGGCAAGCAGGGAGCTAGAACGATTC
GCAGTTAATCCTGGCCTGTTAGAAACATCAGAAGGCTGTAGACAAATACTGGGACAGCTACAACCATCCC
TTCAGACAGGATCAGAAGAACTTAGATCATTATATAATACAGTAGCAACCCTCTATTGTGTGCATCAAAG
GATAGAGATAAAAGACACCAAGGAAGCTTTAGACAAGATAGAGGAAGAGCAAAACAAAAGTAAGACCACC
GCACAGCAAGCGGCCACTGATCTTCAGACCTGGAGGAGGAGATATGAGGGACAATTGGAGAAGTGAATTA
TATAAATATAAAGTAGTAAAAATTGAACCATTAGGAGTAGCACCCACCAAGGCAAAGAGAAGAGTGGTGC
AGAGAGAAAAAAGAGCAGTGGGAATAGGAGCTTTGTTCCTTGGGTTCTTGGGAGCAGCAGGAAGCACTAT
GGGCGCAGCCTCAATGACGCTGACGGTACAGGCCAGACAATTATTGTCTGGTATAGTGCAGCAGCAGAAC
AATTTGCTGAGGGCTATTGAGGCGCAACAGCATCTGTTGCAACTCACAGTCTGGGGCATCAAGCAGCTCC
AGGCAAGAATCCTGGCTGTGGAAAGATACCTAAAGGATCAACAGCTCCTGGGGATTTGGGGTTGCTCTGG
AAAACTCATTTGCACCACTGCTGTGCCTTGGAATGCTAGTTGGAGTAATAAATCTCTGGAACAGATTGGA
ATCACACGACCTGGATGGAGTGGGACAGAGAAATTAACAATTACACAAGCTTAATACACTCCTTAATTGA
AGAATCGCAAAACCAGCAAGAAAAGAATGAACAAGAATTATTGGAATTAGATAAATGGGCAAGTTTGTGG
AATTGGTTTAACATAACAAATTGGCTGTGGTATATAAAATTATTCATAATGATAGTAGGAGGCTTGGTAG
GTTTAAGAATAGTTTTTGCTGTACTTTCTATAGTGAATAGAGTTAGGCAGGGATATTCACCATTATCGTT
TCAGACCCACCTCCCAACCCCGAGGGGACCCGACAGGCCCGAAGGAATAGAAGAAGAAGGTGGAGAGAGA
GACAGAGACAGATCCATTCGATTAGTGAACGGATCTCGACGGTTAACTTTTAAAAGAAAAGGGGGGATTG
GGGGGTACAGTGCAGGGGAAAGAATAGTAGACATAATAGCAACAGACATACAAACTAAAGAATTACAAAA
ACAAATTACAAAAATTCAAAATTTTATCGATACTAGTATTATGCCCAGTACATGACCTTATGGGACTTTC
CTACTTGGCAGTACATCTACGTATTAGTCATCGCTATTACCATGGTGATGCGGTTTTGGCAGTACATCAA
TGGGCGTGGATAGCGGTTTGACTCACGGGGATTTCCAAGTCTCCACCCCATTGACGTCAATGGGAGTTTG
TTTTGGCACCAAAATCAACGGGACTTTCCAAAATGTCGTAACAACTCCGCCCCATTGACGCAAATGGGCG
GTAGGCGTGTACGGTGGGAGGTCTATATAAGCAGAGCTCGTTTAGTGAACCGTCAGATCGCCTGGAGACG
CCATCCACGCTGTTTTGACCTCCATAGAAGATTCTAGAGCTAGCGAATTCATGCTCCACGATCTATTTTG
CGGCTGTCATTATCCTGAGAAGTGCCGTCGGCACCACGAGCGGCAGAGAAGCAGACGGCGAGCCGCGGAT
GTGCCCGACCCGGAACTCGGCGACCCGGCCCGCCGGCCGTTGAACGGGGCCATGTACTACGGCAGCGGCT
GTCGCTTCGACACGGTGGAAATGGTGGACGAGACGAGACCCGCGCCGCCGGCGCTGTCATCGCCCGAAAC
CGGCGACGATAGCAACGACGACGCGGTTGCCGGCGGAGGTGCTGGCGGGGTAACATCATCCGCGACTCGT
ACGACGTCGTCGAACGCGCTGCTGCCAGAATGGATGGATGCGGTACATGTGGCGGTCCAAGCCGCCGTTC
AAGCGACCGTGCAAGTAAGTGGCCCGCGGGAGAACGCCGTATCTCCCGCTACGTACCCATACGATGTTCC
AGATTACGCGTAAGGATCCAATTCCGCCCCTCTCCCTCCCCCCCCCCTAACGTTACTGGCCGAAGCCGCT
TGGAATAAGGCCGGTGTGCGTTTGTCTATATGTTATTTTCCACCATATTGCCGTCTTTTGGCAATGTGAG
GGCCCGGAAACCTGGCCCTGTCTTCTTGACGAGCATTCCTAGGGGTCTTTCCCCTCTCGCCAAAGGAATG
CAAGGTCTGTTGAATGTCGTGAAGGAAGCAGTTCCTCTGGAAGCTTCTTGAAGACAAACAACGTCTGTAG
CGACCCTTTGCAGGCAGCGGAACCCCCCACCTGGCGACAGGTGCCTCTGCGGCCAAAAGCCACGTGTATA
AGATACACCTGCAAAGGCGGCACAACCCCAGTGCCACGTTGTGAGTTGGATAGTTGTGGAAAGAGTCAAA
TGGCTCTCCTCAAGCGTATTCAACAAGGGGCTGAAGGATGCCCAGAAGGTACCCCATTGTATGGGATCTG
ATCTGGGGCCTCGGTGCACATGCTTTACATGTGTTTAGTCGAGGTTAAAAAACGTCTAGGCCCCCCGAAC
CACGGGGACGTGGTTTTCCTTTGAAAAACACGATGATAATATGGCCACAACCATGGTGAGCAAGGGCGAG
GAGCTGTTCACCGGGGTGGTGCCCATCCTGGTCGAGCTGGACGGCGACGTAAACGGCCACAAGTTCAGCG
TGTCCGGCGAGGGCGAGGGCGATGCCACCTACGGCAAGCTGACCCTGAAGTTCATCTGCACCACCGGCAA
GCTGCCCGTGCCCTGGCCCACCCTCGTGACCACCCTGACCTACGGCGTGCAGTGCTTCAGCCGCTACCCC
GACCACATGAAGCAGCACGACTTCTTCAAGTCCGCCATGCCCGAAGGCTACGTCCAGGAGCGCACCATCT
TCTTCAAGGACGACGGCAACTACAAGACCCGCGCCGAGGTGAAGTTCGAGGGCGACACCCTGGTGAACCG
CATCGAGCTGAAGGGCATCGACTTCAAGGAGGACGGCAACATCCTGGGGCACAAGCTGGAGTACAACTAC
AACAGCCACAACGTCTATATCATGGCCGACAAGCAGAAGAACGGCATCAAGGTGAACTTCAAGATCCGCC
ACAACATCGAGGACGGCAGCGTGCAGCTCGCCGACCACTACCAGCAGAACACCCCCATCGGCGACGGCCC
CGTGCTGCTGCCCGACAACCACTACCTGAGCACCCAGTCCGCCCTGAGCAAAGACCCCAACGAGAAGCGC
GATCACATGGTCCTGCTGGAGTTCGTGACCGCCGCCGGGATCACTCTCGGCATGGACGAGCTGTACAAGT
CTAGATAAGTCGACAATCAACCTCTGGATTACAAAATTTGTGAAAGATTGACTGGTATTCTTAACTATGT
TGCTCCTTTTACGCTATGTGGATACGCTGCTTTAATGCCTTTGTATCATGCTATTGCTTCCCGTATGGCT
TTCATTTTCTCCTCCTTGTATAAATCCTGGTTGCTGTCTCTTTATGAGGAGTTGTGGCCCGTTGTCAGGC
AACGTGGCGTGGTGTGCACTGTGTTTGCTGACGCAACCCCCACTGGTTGGGGCATTGCCACCACCTGTCA
GCTCCTTTCCGGGACTTTCGCTTTCCCCCTCCCTATTGCCACGGCGGAACTCATCGCCGCCTGCCTTGCC
CGCTGCTGGACAGGGGCTCGGCTGTTGGGCACTGACAATTCCGTGGTGTTGTCGGGGAAATCATCGTCCT
TTCCTTGGCTGCTCGCCTGTGTTGCCACCTGGATTCTGCGCGGGACGTCCTTCTGCTACGTCCCTTCGGC
CCTCAATCCAGCGGACCTTCCTTCCCGCGGCCTGCTGCCGGCTCTGCGGCCTCTTCCGCGTCTTCGCCTT
CGCCCTCAGACGAGTCGGATCTCCCTTTGGGCCGCCTCCCCGCCTGGTACCTTTAAGACCAATGACTTAC
AAGGCAGCTGTAGATCTTAGCCACTTTTTAAAAGAAAAGGGGGGACTGGAAGGGCTAATTCACTCCCAAC
GAAAATAAGATCTGCTTTTTGCTTGTACTGGGTCTCTCTGGTTAGACCAGATCTGAGCCTGGGAGCTCTC
TGGCTAACTAGGGAACCCACTGCTTAAGCCTCAATAAAGCTTGCCTTGAGTGCTTCAAGTAGTGTGTGCC
CGTCTGTTGTGTGACTCTGGTAACTAGAGATCCCTCAGACCCTTTTAGTCAGTGTGGAAAATCTCTAGCA
GTAGTAGTTCATGTCATCTTATTATTCAGTATTTATAACTTGCAAAGAAATGAATATCAGAGAGTGAGAG
GAACTTGTTTATTGCAGCTTATAATGGTTACAAATAAAGCAATAGCATCACAAATTTCACAAATAAAGCA
TTTTTTTCACTGCATTCTAGTTGTGGTTTGTCCAAACTCATCAATGTATCTTATCATGTCTGGCTCTAGC
TATCCCGCCCCTAACTCCGCCCAGTTCCGCCCATTCTCCGCCCCATGGCTGACTAATTTTTTTTATTTAT
GCAGAGGCCGAGGCCGCCTCGGCCTCTGAGCTATTCCAGAAGTAGTGAGGAGGCTTTTTTGGAGGCCTAG
ACTTTTGCAGAGACGGCCCAAATTCGTAATCATGGTCATAGCTGTTTCCTGTGTGAAATTGTTATCCGCT
CACAATTCCACACAACATACGAGCCGGAAGCATAAAGTGTAAAGCCTGGGGTGCCTAATGAGTGAGCTAA
CTCACATTAATTGCGTTGCGCTCACTGCCCGCTTTCCAGTCGGGAAACCTGTCGTGCCAGCTGCATTAAT
GAATCGGCCAACGCGCGGGGAGAGGCGGTTTGCGTATTGGGCGCTCTTCCGCTTCCTCGCTCACTGACTC
GCTGCGCTCGGTCGTTCGGCTGCGGCGAGCGGTATCAGCTCACTCAAAGGCGGTAATACGGTTATCCACA
GAATCAGGGGATAACGCAGGAAAGAACATGTGAGCAAAAGGCCAGCAAAAGGCCAGGAACCGTAAAAAGG
CCGCGTTGCTGGCGTTTTTCCATAGGCTCCGCCCCCCTGACGAGCATCACAAAAATCGACGCTCAAGTCA
GAGGTGGCGAAACCCGACAGGACTATAAAGATACCAGGCGTTTCCCCCTGGAAGCTCCCTCGTGCGCTCT
CCTGTTCCGACCCTGCCGCTTACCGGATACCTGTCCGCCTTTCTCCCTTCGGGAAGCGTGGCGCTTTCTC
ATAGCTCACGCTGTAGGTATCTCAGTTCGGTGTAGGTCGTTCGCTCCAAGCTGGGCTGTGTGCACGAACC
CCCCGTTCAGCCCGACCGCTGCGCCTTATCCGGTAACTATCGTCTTGAGTCCAACCCGGTAAGACACGAC
TTATCGCCACTGGCAGCAGCCACTGGTAACAGGATTAGCAGAGCGAGGTATGTAGGCGGTGCTACAGAGT
TCTTGAAGTGGTGGCCTAACTACGGCTACACTAGAAGGACAGTATTTGGTATCTGCGCTCTGCTGAAGCC
AGTTACCTTCGGAAAAAGAGTTGGTAGCTCTTGATCCGGCAAACAAACCACCGCTGGTAGCGGTGGTTTT
TTTGTTTGCAAGCAGCAGATTACGCGCAGAAAAAAAGGATCTCAAGAAGATCCTTTGATCTTTTCTACGG
GGTCTGACGCTCAGTGGAACGAAAACTCACGTTAAGGGATTTTGGTCATGAGATTATCAAAAAGGATCTT
CACCTAGATCCTTTTAAATTAAAAATGAAGTTTTAAATCAATCTAAAGTATATATGAGTAAACTTGGTCT
GACAGTTACCAATGCTTAATCAGTGAGGCACCTATCTCAGCGATCTGTCTATTTCGTTCATCCATAGTTG
CCTGACTCCCCGTCGTGTAGATAACTACGATACGGGAGGGCTTACCATCTGGCCCCAGTGCTGCAATGAT
ACCGCGAGACCCACGCTCACCGGCTCCAGATTTATCAGCAATAAACCAGCCAGCCGGAAGGGCCGAGCGC
AGAAGTGGTCCTGCAACTTTATCCGCCTCCATCCAGTCTATTAATTGTTGCCGGGAAGCTAGAGTAAGTA
GTTCGCCAGTTAATAGTTTGCGCAACGTTGTTGCCATTGCTACAGGCATCGTGGTGTCACGCTCGTCGTT
TGGTATGGCTTCATTCAGCTCCGGTTCCCAACGATCAAGGCGAGTTACATGATCCCCCATGTTGTGCAAA
AAAGCGGTTAGCTCCTTCGGTCCTCCGATCGTTGTCAGAAGTAAGTTGGCCGCAGTGTTATCACTCATGG
TTATGGCAGCACTGCATAATTCTCTTACTGTCATGCCATCCGTAAGATGCTTTTCTGTGACTGGTGAGTA
CTCAACCAAGTCATTCTGAGAATAGTGTATGCGGCGACCGAGTTGCTCTTGCCCGGCGTCAATACGGGAT
AATACCGCGCCACATAGCAGAACTTTAAAAGTGCTCATCATTGGAAAACGTTCTTCGGGGCGAAAACTCT
CAAGGATCTTACCGCTGTTGAGATCCAGTTCGATGTAACCCACTCGTGCACCCAACTGATCTTCAGCATC
TTTTACTTTCACCAGCGTTTCTGGGTGAGCAAAAACAGGAAGGCAAAATGCCGCAAAAAAGGGAATAAGG
GCGACACGGAAATGTTGAATACTCATACTCTTCCTTTTTCAATATTATTGAAGCATTTATCAGGGTTATT
GTCTCATGAGCGGATACATATTTGAATGTATTTAGAAAAATAAACAAATAGGGGTTCCGCGCACATTTCC
CCGAAAAGTGCCACCTGACGTCTAAGAAACCATTATTATCATGACATTAACCTATAAAAATAGGCGTATC
ACGAGGCCCTTTCGTCTCGCGCGTTTCGGTGATGACGGTGAAAACCTCTGACACATGCAGCTCCCGGAGA
CGGTCACAGCTTGTCTGTAAGCGGATGCCGGGAGCAGACAAGCCCGTCAGGGCGCGTCAGCGGGTGTTGG
CGGGTGTCGGGGCTGGCTTAACTATGCGGCATCAGAGCAGATTGTACTGAGAGTGCACCATATGCGGTGT
GAAATACCGCACAGATGCGTAAGGAGAAAATACCGCATCAGGCGCCATTCGCCATTCAGGCTGCGCAACT
GTTGGGAAGGGCGATCGGTGCGGGCCTCTTCGCTATTACGCCAGCTGGCGAAAGGGGGATGTGCTGCAAG
GCGATTAAGTTGGGTAACGCCAGGGTTTTCCCAGTCACGACGTTGTAAAACGACGGCCAGTGCCAAGCTG
Features (pLannotate 1.2.2; 28 found; start..end, strand, type, name):
      6..227     +  promoter       RSV promoter: Rous sarcoma virus enhancer/promoter
    234..414     +  LTR            5' LTR (truncated): truncated 5' long terminal repeat (LTR) from HIV-1
    458..583     +  misc_feature   HIV-1 Ψ: packaging signal of human immunodeficiency virus type 1
    567..905     +  CDS            HIV-1 gag (fragment): gag protein from human immunodeficiency virus 1; gag
   1025..1361    +  ncRNA          RRE: Accession: RF00036 - HIV Rev response element
   1397..1786    +  CDS            env (fragment): ENV_HV1H2 - Experimental evidence at protein level: Swiss-Prot protein existence level 1. [Transmembrane protein gp41]: Acts as a class I viral fusion protein. Under the current model, the protein has at least 3 conformational states: pre-fusion native state, pre-hairpin intermediate state, and post-fusion hairpin state. During fusion of viral and target intracellular membranes, the coiled coil regions (heptad repeats) assume a trimer-of-hairpins structure, positioning the fusion peptide in close proximity to the C-terminal region of the ectodomain. The formation of this structure appears to d
   1798..1915    +  misc_feature   cPPT/CTS: central polypurine tract and central termination sequence of HIV-1
   1928..2004    +  enhancer       CMV enhancer (fragment): human cytomegalovirus immediate early enhancer
   2005..2208    +  promoter       CMV promoter: human cytomegalovirus (CMV) immediate early promoter
   2291..2713    +  CDS            UL136 (fragment): UL136_HCMVM - Experimental evidence at protein level: Swiss-Prot protein existence level 1. From Human cytomegalovirus (strain Merlin) (HHV-5) (Human herpesvirus 5).
   2714..2739    +  CDS            3xHA (fragment): three tandem HA epitope tags
   2757..3329    +  misc_feature   IRES: internal ribosome entry site (IRES) of the encephalomyocarditis virus (EMCV)
   3343..4059    +  CDS            EGFP: EGFP is a basic (constitutively fluorescent) green fluorescent protein published in 1996, derived from Aequorea victoria. It is reported to be a rapidly-maturing weak dimer with moderate acid sensitivity.
   4075..4663    +  misc_feature   WPRE: woodchuck hepatitis virus posttranscriptional regulatory element
   4658..4765    +  CDS            nef (fragment): NEF_SIVS4 - Experimental evidence at protein level: Swiss-Prot protein existence level 1. Interferes with TCR signaling from the cell membrane. Interacts with CD247/TCRZ (TCR zeta chain) and exert potent down- regulation of cell surface TCR/CD3 complexes. From Simian immunodeficiency virus (isolate F236/smH4) (SIV-sm) (Simian immunodeficiency virus sooty mangabey monkey).
   4790..4970    +  LTR            5' LTR (truncated): truncated 5' long terminal repeat (LTR) from HIV-1
   5042..5163    +  polyA_signal   SV40 poly(A) signal: SV40 polyadenylation signal
   5182..5317    +  rep_origin     SV40 ori: SV40 origin of replication
   5379..5395    -  protein_bind   lac operator: The lac repressor binds to the lac operator to inhibit transcription in E. coli. This inhibition can be relieved by adding lactose or isopropyl-β-D-thiogalactopyranoside (IPTG). lac repressor encoded by lacI
   5403..5433    -  promoter       lac promoter: promoter for the E. coli lac operon
   5448..5469    -  protein_bind   CAP binding site: CAP binding activates transcription in the presence of cAMP. E. coli catabolite activator protein
   5482..5574    -  CDS            lacI (fragment): lac repressor; lacI; The lac repressor binds to the lac operator to inhibit transcription in E. coli. This inhibition can be relieved by adding lactose or isopropyl-β-D-thiogalactopyranoside (IPTG).
   5757..6345    -  rep_origin     ori: high-copy-number ColE1/pMB1/pBR322/pUC origin of replication
   6516..7376    -  CDS            AmpR: β-lactamase; bla; confers resistance to ampicillin, carbenicillin, and related antibiotics
   7377..7481    -  promoter       AmpR promoter: bla
   7576..7611    +  CDS            rop (fragment): Rop protein, which maintains plasmids at low copy number; rop
   7713..7812    +  misc_feature   bom (fragment): basis of mobility region from pBR322
   7818..7972    -  CDS            lacZα (fragment): LacZα fragment of β-galactosidase; lacZ fragment
