[The description below was written by a language model from this plasmid's Addgene catalogue record and pLannotate feature annotations shown in this document.]
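Description:
pCIG1_UL136_23kDa_Myc is a lentiviral transfer plasmid that can also be used for direct mammalian expression. It is built on the pCIG1 backbone and carries a truncated form of the human cytomegalovirus (strain TB40/E) UL136 gene. In bacteria it is maintained through a high-copy ColE1/pUC-type origin and selected with ampicillin via the β-lactamase gene. The viral portion has the layout of a third-generation HIV-1 vector. An RSV promoter drives a truncated 5' LTR, followed by the Ψ packaging signal with a short gag fragment, the Rev response element, and the cPPT/CTS. A WPRE, a truncated 3' LTR, and an SV40 polyadenylation signal and origin lie downstream of the cargo. These elements allow the genomic RNA to be packaged when helper functions are supplied in trans, and they promote nuclear export, nuclear import and stable expression of the integrated cassette.

The payload is a bicistronic unit driven by an internal CMV immediate-early promoter. The UL136 coding fragment lacks amino acids 1–99 and carries an M128A substitution. According to the depositor, removing the upstream sequence and mutating the downstream initiating methionine restricts translation to the 23 kDa isoform. An EMCV IRES follows and directs translation of EGFP from the same transcript, so transfected or transduced cells can be identified by fluorescence. Although the plasmid name says Myc, the catalogue lists a C-terminal HA tag, and the feature table detects an HA-type epitope directly after the UL136 sequence, so the tag should be verified. The annotated sequence (7,980 nt) is also slightly longer than the listed total size. The construct is suited to studying the function of this single UL136 isoform separately from the others.
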