Addgene plasmid #74949: pCIG1_UL136_23kDa_Myc
Purpose: Plasmid for mammalian expression of HCMV protein UL136. Expresses only the 23kda isoform of UL136. Also expresses EGFP.
Depositing lab: Felicia Goodrum. Depositing organization: University of Arizona. Publication: Complex expression of the UL136 gene of human cytomegalovirus results in multiple protein isoforms with unique roles in replication. Caviness K, Cicchini L, Rak M, Umashankar M, Goodrum F. J Virol. 2014 Dec;88(24):14412-25. doi: 10.1128/JVI.02711-14. Epub 2014 Oct 8. PubMed 25297993.
Backbone
  Vector backbone: pCIG1
  Backbone size w/o insert (bp): 7535
  Total vector size (bp): 7900
  Vector type: Mammalian Expression, Lentiviral
Growth in bacteria
  Bacterial resistance: Ampicillin, 100 μg/mL
  Growth temperature: 37°C
  Growth strain: NEB Stable
  Copy number: Unknown
Gene/Insert
  Gene/Insert name: UL136 (alt name: HCMV UL136 protein, subcloned from TB40E)
  Species: Human Cytomegalovirus strain TB40/E
  Insert size (bp): 453
  Mutation: delta 1-99 M128A
  GenBank ID: EF999921.1 ABV71655.1
  Entrez Gene: UL136 (a.k.a. HHV5wtgp125)
  Promoter: CMV, Lentiviral LTR
  Tag / fusion protein: HA Tag (YPYDVPDYA) (C terminal on insert)
  Cloning method: Restriction Enzyme; 5′ cloning site EcoRI (not destroyed); 3′ cloning site BamHI (not destroyed)
  Sequencing primers: 5′ CMV-F; 3′ pCDH-rev
Terms and licenses: Academic/Nonprofit Terms; Industry Terms: Not Available to Industry
Depositor comments: Cloned by Dr. Katie Caviness. Expresses ONLY the 23kda isoform, expression of all other isoforms has been suppressed by mutating initiating methionine residues to alanine. Amino acids 1-99 are not present in this clone.
How to cite: pCIG1_UL136_23kDa_Myc was a gift from Felicia Goodrum (Addgene plasmid # 74949 ; http://n2t.net/addgene:74949 ; RRID:Addgene_74949)
