>Addgene plasmid #74949 | pCIG1_UL136_23kDa_Myc | addgene partial sequence | sequence record 145749 | CMV-F 5'-CGCAAATGGGCGGTAGGCGTG-3'
GTGAACCGTCAGATCGCCTGGAGACGCCATCCACGCTGTTTTGACCTCCATAGAAGATTCTAGAGCTAGC
GAATTCATGCTCCACGATCTATTTTGCGGCTGTCATTATCCTGAGAAGTGCCGTCGGCACCACGAGCGGC
AGAGAAGCAGACGGCGAGCCGCGGATGTGCCCGACCCGGAACTCGGCGACCCGGCCCGCCGGCCGTTGAA
CGGGGCCATGTACTACGGCAGCGGCTGTCGCTTCGACACGGTGGAAATGGTGGACGAGACGAGACCCGCG
CCGCCGGCGCTGTCATCGCCCGAAACCGGCGACGATAGCAACGACGACGCGGTTGCCGGCGGAGGTGCTG
GCGGGGTAACATCATCCGCGACTCGTACGACGTCGTCGAACGCGCTGCTGCCAGAATGGATGGATGCGGT
ACATGTGGCGGTCCAAGCCGCCGTTCAAGCGACCGTGCAAGTAAGTGGCCCGCGGGAGAACGCCGTATCT
CCCGCTACGTACCCATACGATGTTCCAGATTACGCGTAAGGATCCAATTCCGCCCCCC
