>Addgene plasmid #74949 | pCIG1_UL136_23kDa_Myc | addgene partial sequence | sequence record 146655 | pCDH-rev 5'-GCATTCCTTTGGCGAGAG-3'
CAGAGACAGGGCCAGGTTTCCGGGCCCTCACATTGCCAAAAGACGGCAATATGGTGGAAAATAACATATA
GACAAACGCACACCGGCCTTATTCCAAGCGGCTTCGGCCAGTAACGTTAGGGGGGGGGGAGGGAGAGGGG
